>Addgene plasmid #84735 | pGem-nHyPer:sAPX | addgene full sequence | sequence record 180316 | Addgene NGS Result
TATATAAGGAAGTTCATTTCATTTGGAGAGAACACGGGGGACTCTAGAGTTATCAACAAGTTTGTACAAA
AAAGCAGGCTCCGCGGCCGCCCCCTTCACCATGGCAGAGCGTGTGTCTCTCACACTCAACGGAACCCTCC
TTTCTCCTCCTCCCACAACAACAACAACAACAATGTCTTCTTCTCTCCGATCTACCACCGCCGCTTCTCT
TCTCCTCCGCTCCTCCTCCTCCTCCTCCAGATCCACTCTCACTCTCTCCGCTTCCTCCTCTCTCTCCTTC
GTCAGATCTCTCGTCTCTTCTCCACGTCTCTCTTCTTCTTCATCCCTCTCTCAGAAGAAATATCGAATTG
CGTCGGTGAATCGGAGTTTCAACTCCACCACCGCCGCTACTAAATCTTCATCTTCAGATCCTGATCAGTT
GAAGAACGCTAGAGAAGATATCAAAGAGCTTCTCAGCACCAAATTCTGCCATCCGATTTTGGTTAGATTA
GGTTGGCATGATGCTGGTACGTATAACAAGAACATTAAGGAATGGCCACAAAGAGGTGGAGCTAATGGAA
GTTTGAGATTCGATATTGAGCTTAAACATGCTGCTAACGCTGGTCTTGTGAATGCTTTAAACTTGATTAA
GGATATCAAAGAGAAATACTCTGGGATCAGTTATGCTGATTTGTTCCAGTTAGCTAGTGCTACTGCTATA
GAGGAAGCTGGAGGACCGAAAATACCGATGAAATATGGTAGAGTTGATGCCTCTGGTCCTGAGGATTGTC
CAGAAGAAGGAAGGCTTCCAGATGCTGGTCCTCCTTCACCTGCTACTCATCTCAGAGAAGTTTTTTACAG
AATGGGATTAGATGACAAGGACATAGTTGCATTATCTGGTGCTCACACGTTAGGAAGATCTAGGCCAGAA
CGTAGTGGTTGGGGGAAGCCTGAGACGAAGTACACGAAAGAAGGACCTGGAGCACCAGGAGGACAGTCAT
GGACACCAGAGTGGCTGAAGTTTGATAATTCTTACTTCAAGGAGATCAAGGAAAAGAGAGATGAAGATCT
CCTTGTCCTACCCACTGATGCTGCCATCTTCGAAGATTCTTCTTTCAAGGTCTATGCTGAAAAGTATGCT
GCAGATCAGGATGCATTTTTCAAGGATTACGCTGTAGCCCATGCGAAGCTCAGCAATCTTGGAGCAGAAT
TTAACCCTCCGGAGGGTATCGTTATCTAAAAGGGTGGGCGCGCCGACCCAGCTTTCTTGTACAAAGTGGT
TGATAACAGCGCTTAGAGCTCGAATTTCCCCGATCGTTCAAACATTTGGCAATAAAGTTTCTTAAGATTG
AATCCTGTTGCCGGTCTTGCGATGATTATCATATAATTTCTGTTGAATTACGTTAAGCATGTAATAATTA
ACATGTAATGCATGACGTTATTTATGAGATGGGTTTTTATGATTAGAGTCCCGCAATTATACATTTAATA
CGCGATAGAAAACAAAATATAGCGCGCAAACTAGGATAAATTATCGCGCGCGGTGTCATCTATGTTACTA
GATCGGGAATTAGCTTCATCAACGCAAGACATGCGCACGACCGTCTGACAGGAGAGGAATTTCCGACGAG
CACAGAAAGGACTTGCTCTTGGACGTAGGCCTATTTCTCAGGCACATGTATCAAGTGTTCGGACGTGGGT
TTTCGATGGTGTATCAGCCGCCGCCAACTGGGAGATGAGGAGGCTTTCTTGGGGGGCAGTCAGCAGTTCA
TTTCACAAGACAGAGGAACTTGTAAGGAGATGCACTGATTTATCTTGGCGCAAACCAGCAGGACGAATTA
GTGGGAATAGCCCGCGAATATCTAAGTTATGCCTGTCGGCATGAGCAGAAACTTCCAATTCGAAACAGTT
TGGAGAGGTTGTTTTTGGGCATACCTTTTGTTAGTCAGCCTCTCGATTGCTCATCGTCATTACACAGTAC
CGAAGTTTGATCGATCTAGTAACATAGATGACACCGCGCGCGATAATTTATCCTAGTTTGCGCGCTATAT
TTTGTTTTCTATCGCGTATTAAATGTATAATTGCGGGACTCTAATCATAAAAACCCATCTCATAAATAAC
GTCATGCATTACATGTTAATTATTACATGCTTAACGTAATTCAACAGAAATTATATGATAATCATCGCAA
GACCGGCAACAGGATTCAATCTTAAGAAACTTTATTGCCAAATGTTTGAACGATCTGCTTCGACGCACTC
CTTCTTTACTCCACCATCTCGTCCTTATTGAAAACGTGGGTAGCACCAAAACGAATCAAGTCGCTGGAAC
TGAAGTTACCAATCACGCTGGATGATTTGCCAGTTGGATTAATCTTGCCTTTCCCCGCATGAATAATATT
GATGAATGCATGCGTGAGGGGTATTTCGATTTTGGCAATAGCTGCAATTGCCGCGACATCCTCCAACGAG
CATAATTCTTCAGAAAAATAGCGATGTTCCATGTTGTCAGGGCATGCATGATGCACGTTATGAGGTGACG
GTGCTAGGCAGTATTCCCTCAAAGTTTCATAGTCAGTATCATATTCATCATTGCATTCCTGCAAGAGAGA
ATTGAGACGCAATCCACACGCTGCGGCAACCTTCCGGCGTTCGTGGTCTATTTGCTCTTGGACGTTGCAA
ACGTAAGTGTTGGATCCCGGTCGGCATCTACTCTATTCCTTTGCCCTCGGACGAGTGCTGGGGCGTCGGT
TTCCACTATCGGCGAGTACTTCTACACAGCCATCGGTCCAGACGGCCGCGCTTCTGCGGGCGATTTGTGT
ACGCCCGACAGTCCCGGCTCCGGATCGGACGATTGCGTCGCATCGACCCTGCGCCCAAGCTGCATCATCG
AAATTGCCGTCAACCAAGCTCTGATAGAGTTGGTCAAGACCAATGCGGAGCATATACGCCCGGAGCCGCG
GCGATCCTGCAAGCTCCGGATGCCTCCGCTCGAAGTAGCGCGTCTGCTGCTCCATACAAGCCAACCACGG
CCTCCAGAAGAAGATGTTGGCGACCTCGTATTGGGAATCCCCGAACATCGCCTCGCTCCAGTCAATGACC
GCTGTTATGCGGCCATTGTCCGTCAGGACATTGTTGGAGCCGAAATCCGCGTGCACGAGGTGCCGGACTT
CGGGGCAGTCCTCGGCCCAAAGCATCAGCTCATCGAGAGCCTGCGCGACGGACGCACTGACGGTGTCGTC
CATCACAGTTTGCCAGTGATACACATGGGGATCAGCAATCGCGCATATGAAATCACGCCATGTAGTGTAT
TGACCGATTCCTTGCGGTCCGAATGGGCCGAACCCGCTCGTCTGGCTAAGATCGGCCGCAGCGATCGCAT
CCATGGCCTCCGCGACCGGCTGCAGAACAGCGGGCAGTTCGGTTTCAGGCAGGTCTTGCAACGTGACACC
CTGTGCACGGCGGGAGATGCAATAGGTCAGGCTCTCGCTGAATTCCCCAATGTCAAGCACTTCCGGAATC
GGGAGCGCGGCCGATGCAAAGTGCCGATAAACATAACGATCTTTGTAGAAACCATCGGCGCAGCTATTTA
CCCGCAGGACATATCCACGCCCTCCTACATCGAAGCTGAAAGCACGAGATTCTTCGCCCTCCGAGAGCTG
CATCAGGTCGGAGACGCTGTCGAACTTTTCGATCAGAAACTTCTCGACAGACGTCGCGGTGAGTTCAGGC
TTTTTCATATCGGGGTCGTCCTCTCCAAATGAAATGAACTTCCTTATATAGAGGAAGGGTCTTGCGAAGG
ATAGTGGGATTGTGCGTCATCCCTTACGTCAGTGGAGATATCACATCAATCCACTTGCTTTGAAGACGTG
GTTGGAACGTCTTCTTTTTCCACGATGCTCCTCGTGGGTGGGGGTCCATCTTTGGGACCACTGTCGGCAG
AGGCATCTTGAACGATAGCCTTTCCTTTATCGCAATGATGGCATTTGTAGGTGCCACCTTCCTTTTCTAC
TGTCCTTTTGATGAAGTGACAGATAGCTGGGCAATGGAATCCGAGGAGGTTTCCCGATATTACCCTTTGT
TGAAAAGTCTCAATAGCCCTTTGGTCTTCTGAGACTGTATCTTTGATATTCTTGGAGTAGACGAGAGTGT
CGTGCTCCACCATGTTGACGGATCTCTAGGACGCGTCGACGCGTCGACGCGTCGACGCGTCGACGCGTCC
TAGAAGCTAATTCACTGGCCGTCGTTTTACAACGTCGTGACTGGGAAAACCCTGGCGTTACCCAACTTAA
TCGCCTTGCAGCACATCCCCCTTTCGCCAGCTGGCGTAATAGCGAAGAGGCCCGCACCGATCGCCCTTCC
CAACAGTTGCGCAGCCTGAATG
[44 nt withheld, positions 4363-4406]
C
[141 nt withheld, positions 4408-4548]
CCTTTGACGTTGGAGTCCACGTTCTTT
[37 nt withheld, positions 4576-4612]
ACCCTATCTCGGGCTATTCTTTTGATTTATAAGGGATTTTGCCGATTTCGGAACCACCATCAAACAGGAT
TTTCGCCTGCTGGGGCAAACCAGCGTGGACCGCTTGCTGCAACTCTCTCAGGGCCAGGCGGTGAAGGGCA
ATCAGCTGTTGCCCGTCTCACTGGTGAAAAGAAAAACCACCCCAGTACATTAAAAACGTCCGCAATGTGT
TATTAAGTTGTCTAAGCGTCAATTTGTTTACACCACAATATATCCTGCCACCAGCCAGCCAACAGCTCCC
CGACCGGCAGCTCGGCACAAAATCACCACTCGATACAGGCAGCCCATCAGTCCGGGACGGCGTCAGCGGG
AGAGCCGTTGTAAGGCGGCAGACTTTGCTCATGTTACCGATGCTATTCGGAAGAACGGCAACTAAGCTGC
CGGGTTTGAAACACGGATGATCTCGCGGAGGGTAGCATGTTGATTGTAACGATGACAGAGCGTTGCTGCC
TGTGATCAAATATCATCTCCCTCGCAGAGATCCGAATTATCAGCCTTCTTATTCATTTCTCGCTTAACCG
TGACAGGCTGTCGATCTTGAGAACTATGCCGACATAATAGGAAATCGCTGGATAAAGCCGCTGAGGAAGC
TGAGTGGCGCTATTTCTTTAGAAGTGAACGTTGACGATATCAACTCCCCTATCCATTGCTCACCGAATGG
TACAGGTCGGGGACCCGAAGTTCCGACTGTCGGCCTGATGCATCCCCGGCTGATCGACCCCAGATCTGGG
GCTGAGAAAGCCCAGTAAGGAAACAACTGTAGGTTCGAGTCGCGAGATCCCCCGGAACCAAAGGAAGTAG
GTTAAACCCGCTCCGATCAGGCCGAGCCACGCCAGGCCGAGAACATTGGTTCCTGTAGGCATCGGGATTG
GCGGATCAAACACTAAAGCTACTGGAACGAGCAGAAGTCCTCCGGCCGCCAGTTGCCAGGCGGTAAAGGT
GAGCAGAGGCACGGGAGGTTGCCACTTGCGGGTCAGCACGGTTCCGAACGCCATGGAAACCGCCCCCGCC
AGGCCCGCTGCGACGCCGACAGGATCTAGCGCTGCGTTTGGTGTCAACACCAACAGCGCCACGCCCGCAG
TTCCGCAAATAGCCCCCAGGACCGCCATCAATCGTATCGGGCTACCTAGCAGAGCGGCAGAGATGAACAC
GACCATCAGCGGCTGCACAGCGCCTACCGTCGCCGCGACCCCGCCCGGCAGGCGGTAGACCGAAATAAAC
AACAAGCTCCAGAATAGCGAAATATTAAGTGCGCCGAGGATGAAGATGCGCATCCACCAGATTCCCGTTG
GAATCTGTCGGACGATCATCACGAGCAATAAACCCGCCGGCAACGCCCGCAGCAGCATACCGGCGACCCC
TCGGCCTCGCTGTTCGGGCTCCACGAAAACGCCGGACAGATGCGCCTTGTGAGCGTCCTTGGGGCCGTCC
TCCTGTTTGAAGACCGACAGCCCAATGATCTCGCCGTCGATGTAGGCGCCGAATGCCACGGCATCTCGCA
ACCGTTCAGCGAACGCCTCCATGGGCTTTTTCTCCTCGTGCTCGTAAACGGACCCGAACATCTCTGGAGC
TTTCTTCAGGGCCGACAATCGGATCTCGCGGAAATCCTGCACGTCGGCCGCTCCAAGCCGTCGAATCTGA
GCCTTAATCACAATTGTCAATTTTAATCCTCTGTTTATCGGCAGTTCGTAGAGCGCGCCGTGCGTCCCGA
GCGATACTGAGCGAAGCAAGTGCGTCGAGCAGTGCCCGCTTGTTCCTGAAATGCCAGTAAAGCGCTGGCT
GCTGAACCCCCAGCCGGAACTGACCCCACAAGGCCCTAGCGTTTGCAATGCACCAGGTCATCATTGACCC
AGGCGTGTTCCACCAGGCCGCTGCCTCGCAACTCTTCGCAGGCTTCGCCGACCTGCTCGCGCCACTTCTT
CACGCGGGTGGAATCCGATCCGCACATGAGGCGGAAGGTTTCCAGCTTGAGCGGGTACGGCTCCCGGTGC
GAGCTGAAATAGTCGAACATCCGTCGGGCCGTCGGCGACAGCTTGCGGTACTTCTCCCATATGAATTTCG
TGTAGTGGTCGCCAGCAAACAGCACGACGATTTCCTCGTCGATCAGGACCTGGCAACGGGACGTTTTCTT
GCCACGGTCCAGGACGCGGAAGCGGTGCAGCAGCGACACCGATTCCAGGTGCCCAACGCGGTCGGACGTG
AAGCCCATCGCCGTCGCCTGTAGGCGCGACAGGCATTCCTCGGCCTTCGTGTAATACCGGCCATTGATCG
ACCAGCCCAGGTCCTGGCAAAGCTCGTAGAACGTGAAGGTGATCGGCTCGCCGATAGGGGTGCGCTTCGC
GTACTCCAACACCTGCTGCCACACCAGTTCGTCATCGTCGGCCCGCAGCTCGACGCCGGTGTAGGTGATC
TTCACGTCCTTGTTGACGTGGAAAATGACCTTGTTTTGCAGCGCCTCGCGCGGGATTTTCTTGTTGCGCG
TGGTGAACAGGGCAGAGCGGGCCGTGTCGTTTGGCATCGCTCGCATCGTGTCCGGCCACGGCGCAATATC
GAACAAGGAAAGCTGCATTTCCTTGATCTGCTGCTTCGTGTGTTTCAGCAACGCGGCCTGCTTGGCCTCG
CTGACCTGTTTTGCCAGGTCCTCGCCGGCGGTTTTTCGCTTCTTGGTCGTCATAGTTCCTCGCGTGTCGA
TGGTCATCGACTTCGCCAAACCTGCCGCCTCCTGTTCGAGACGACGCGAACGCTCCACGGCGGCCGATGG
CGCGGGCAGGGCAGGGGGAGCCAGTTGCACGCTGTCGCGCTCGATCTTGGCCGTAGCTTGCTGGACCATC
GAGCCGACGGACTGGAAGGTTTCGCGGGGCGCACGCATGACGGTGCGGCTTGCGATGGTTTCGGCATCCT
CGGCGGAAAACCCCGCGTCGATCAGTTCTTGCCTGTATGCCTTCCGGTCAAACGTCCGATTCATTCACCC
TCCTTGCGGGATTGCCCCGACTCACGCCGGGGCAATGTGCCCTTATTCCTGATTTGACCCGCCTGGTGCC
TTGGTGTCCAGATAATCCACCTTATCGGCAATGAAGTCGGTCCCGTAGACCGTCTGGCCGTCCTTCTCGT
ACTTGGTATTCCGAATCTTGCCCTGCACGAATACCAGCGACCCCTTGCCCAAATACTTGCCGTGGGCCTC
GGCCTGAGAGCCAAAACACTTGATGCGGAAGAAGTCGGTGCGCTCCTGCTTGTCGCCGGCATCGTTGCGC
CACATCTAGGTACTAAAACAATTCATCCAGTAAAATATAATATTTTATTTTCTCCCAATCAGGCTTGATC
CCCAGTAAGTCAAAAAATAGCTCGACATACTGTTCTTCCCCGATATCCTCCCTGATCGACCGGACGCAGA
AGGCAATGTCATACCACTTGTCCGCCCTGCCGCTTCTCCCAAGATCAATAAAGCCACTTACTTTGCCATC
TTTCACAAAGATGTTGCTGTCTCCCAGGTCGCCGTGGGAAAAGACAAGTTCCTCTTCGGGCTTTTCCGTC
TTTAAAAAATCATACAGCTCGCGCGGATCTTTAAATGGAGTGTCTTCTTCCCAGTTTTCGCAATCCACAT
CGGCCAGATCGTTATTCAGTAAGTAATCCAATTCGGCTAAGCGGCTGTCTAAGCTATTCGTATAGGGACA
ATCCGATATGTCGATGGAGTGAAAGAGCCTGATGCACTCCGCATACAGCTCGATAATCTTTTCAGGGCTT
TGTTCATCTTCATACTCTTCCGAGCAAAGGACGCCATCGGCCTCACTCATGAGCAGATTGCTCCAGCCAT
CATGCCGTTCAAAGTGCAGGACCTTTGGAACAGGCAGCTTTCCTTCCAGCCATAGCATCATGTCCTTTTC
CCGTTCCACATCATAGGTGGTCCCTTTATACCGGCTGTCCGTCATTTTTAAATATAGGTTTTCATTTTCT
CCCACCAGCTTATATACCTTAGCAGGAGACATTCCTTCCGTATCTTTTACGCAGCGGTATTTTTCGATCA
GTTTTTTCAATTCCGGTGATATTCTCATTTTAGCCATTTATTATTTCCTTCCTCTTTTCTACAGTATTTA
AAGATACCCCAAGAAGCTAATTATAACAAGACGAACTCCAATTCACTGTTCCTTGCATTCTAAAACCTTA
AATACCAGAAAACAGCTTTTTCAAAGTTGTTTTCAAAGTTGGCGTATAACATAGTATCGACGGAGCCGAT
TTTGAAACCACAATTATGGGTGATGCTGCCAACTTACTGATTTAGTGTATGATGGTGTTTTTGAGGTGCT
CCAGTGGCTTCTGTTTCTATCAGCTGTCCCTCCTGTTCAGCTACTGACGGGGTGGTGCGTAACGGCAAAA
GCACCGCCGGACATCAGCGCTATCTCTGCTCTCACTGCCGTAAAACATGGCAACTGCAGTTCACTTACAC
CGCTTCTCAACCCGGTACGCACCAGAAAATCATTGATATGGCCATGAATGGCGTTGGATGCCGGGCAACA
GCCCGCATTATGGGCGTTGGCCTCAACACGATTTTACGTCACTTAAAAAACTCAGGCCGCAGTCGGTAAC
CTCGCGCATACAGCCGGGCAGTGACGTCATCGTCTGCGCGGAAATGGACGAACAGTGGGGCTATGTCGGG
GCTAAATCGCGCCAGCGCTGGCTGTTTTACGCGTATGACAGTCTCCGGAAGACGGTTGTTGCGCACGTAT
TCGGTGAACGCACTATGGCGACGCTGGGGCGTCTTATGAGCCTGCTGTCACCCTTTGACGTGGTGATATG
GATGACGGATGGCTGGCCGCTGTATGAATCCCGCCTGAAGGGAAAGCTGCACGTAATCAGCAAGCGATAT
ACGCAGCGAATTGAGCGGCATAACCTGAATCTGAGGCAGCACCTGGCACGGCTGGGACGGAAGTCGCTGT
CGTTCTCAAAATCGGTGGAGCTGCATGACAAAGTCATCGGGCATTATCTGAACATAAAACACTATCAATA
AGTTGGAGTCATTACCCAATTATGATAGAATTTACAAGCTATAAGGTTATTGTCCTGGGTTTCAAGCATT
AGTCCATGCAAGTTTTTATGCTTTGCCCATTCTATAGATATATTGATAAGCGCGCTGCCTATGCCTTGCC
CCCTGAAATCCTTACATACGGCGATATCTTCTATATAAAAGATATATTATCTTATCAGTATTGTCAATAT
ATTCAAGGCAATCTGCCTCCTCATCCTCTTCATCCTCTTCGTCTTGGTAGCTTTTTAAATATGGCGCTTC
ATAGAGTAATTCTGTAAAGGTCCAATTCTCGTTTTCATACCTCGGTATAATCTTACCTATCACCTCAAAT
GGTTCGCTGGGTTTATCGCACCCCCGAACACGAGCACGGCACCCGCGACCACTATGCCAAGAATGCCCAA
GGTAAAAATTGCCGGCCCCGCCATGAAGTCCGTGAATGCCCCGACGGCCGAAGTGAAGGGCAGGCCGCCA
CCCAGGCCGCCGCCCTCACTGCCCGGCACCTGGTCGCTGAATGTCGATGCCAGCACCTGCGGCACGTCAA
TGCTTCCGGGCGTCGCGCTCGGGCTGATCGCCCATCCCGTTACTGCCCCGATCCCGGCAATGGCAAGGAC
TGCCAGCGCTGCCATTTTTGGGGTGAGGCCGTTCGCGGCCGAGGGGCGCAGCCCCTGGGGGGATGGGAGG
CCCGCGTTAGCGGGCCGGGAGGGTTCGAGAAGGGGGGGCACCCCCCTTCGGCGTGCGCGGTCACGCGCAC
AGGGCGCAGCCCTGGTTAAAAACAAGGTTTATAAATATTGGTTTAAAAGCAGGTTAAAAGACAGGTTAGC
GGTGGCCGAAAAACGGGCGGAAACCCTTGCAAATGCTGGATTTTCTGCCTGTGGACAGCCCCTCAAATGT
CAATAGGTGCGCCCCTCATCTGTCAGCACTCTGCCCCTCAAGTGTCAAGGATCGCGCCCCTCATCTGTCA
GTAGTCGCGCCCCTCAAGTGTCAATACCGCAGGGCACTTATCCCCAGGCTTGTCCACATCATCTGTGGGA
AACTCGCGTAAAATCAGGCGTTTTCGCCGATTTGCGAGGCTGGCCAGCTCCACGTCGCCGGCCGAAATCG
AGCCTGCCCCTCATCTGTCAACGCCGCGCCGGGTGAGTCGGCCCCTCAAGTGTCAACGTCCGCCCCTCAT
CTGTCAGTGAGGGCCAAGTTTTCCGCGAGGTATCCACAACGCCGGCGGCCGCGGTGTCTCGCACACGGCT
TCGACGGCGTTTCTGGCGCGTTTGCAGGGCCATAGACGGCCGCCAGCCCAGCGGCGAGGGCAACCAGCCC
GGTGAGCGTCGGAAAGGCGCTCGGTCTTGCCTTGCTCGTCGGTGATGTACTTCACCAGCTCCGCGAAGTC
GCTCTTCTTGATGGAGCGCATGGGGACGTGCTTGGCAATCACGCGCACCCCCCGGCCGTTTTAGCGGCTA
AAAAAGTCATGGCTCTGCCCTCGGGCGGACCACGCCCATCATGACCTTGCCAAGCTCGTCCTGCTTCTCT
TCGATCTTCGCCAGCAGGGCGAGGATCGTGGCATCACCGAACCGCGCCGTGCGCGGGTCGTCGGTGAGCC
AGAGTTTCAGCAGGCCGCCCAGGCGGCCCAGGTCGCCATTGATGCGGGCCAGCTCGCGGACGTGCTCATA
GTCCACGACGCCCGTGATTTTGTAGCCCTGGCCGACGGCCAGCAGGTAGGCCGACAGGCTCATGCCGGCC
GCCGCCGCCTTTTCCTCAATCGCTCTTCGTTCGTCTGGAAGGCAGTACACCTTGATAGGTGGGCTGCCCT
TCCTGGTTGGCTTGGTTTCATCAGCCATCCGCTTGCCCTCATCTGTTACGCCGGCGGTAGCCGGCCAGCC
TCGCAGAGCAGGATTCCCGTTGAGCACCGCCAGGTGCGAATAAGGGACAGTGAAGAAGGAACACCCGCTC
GCGGGTGGGCCTACTTCACCTATCCTGCCCGGCTGACGCCGTTGGATACACCAAGGAAAGTCTACACGAA
CCCTTTGGCAAAATCCTGTATATCGTGCGAAAAAGGATGGATATACCGAAAAAATCGCTATAATGACCCC
GAAGCAGGGTTATGCAGCGGAAAAGCGCCACGCTTCCCGAAGGGAGAAAGGCGGACAGGTATCCGGTAAG
CGGCAGGGTCGGAACAGGAGAGCGCACGAGGGAGCTTCCAGGGGGAAACGCCTGGTATCTTTATAGTCCT
GTCGGGTTTCGCCACCTCTGACTTGAGCGTCGATTTTTGTGATGCTCGTCAGGGGGGCGGAGCCTATGGA
AAAACGCCAGCAACGCGGCCTTTTTACGGTTCCTGGCCTTTTGCTGGCCTTTTGCTCACATGTTCTTTCC
TGCGTTATCCCCTGATTCTGTGGATAACCGTATTACCGCCTTTGAGTGAGCTGATACCGCTCGCCGCAGC
CGAACGACCGAGCGCAGCGAGTCAGTGAGCGAGGAAGCGGAAGAGCGCCAGAAGGCCGCCAGAGAGGCCG
AGCGCGGCCGTGAGGCTTGGACGCTAGGGCAGGGCATGAAAAAGCCCGTAGCGGGCTGCTACGGGCGTCT
GACGCGGTGGAAAGGGGGAGGGGATGTTGTCTACATGGCTCTGCTGTAGTGAGTGGGTTGCGCTCCGGCA
GCGGTCCTGATCAATCGTCACCCTTTCTCGGTCCTTCAACGTTCCTGACAACGAGCCTCCTTTTCGCCAA
TCCATCGACAATCACCGCGAGTCCCTGCTCGAACGCTGCGTCCGGACCGGCTTCGTCGAAGGCGTCTATC
GCGGCCCGCAACAGCGGCGAGAGCGGAGCCTGTTCAACGGTGCCGCCGCGCTCGCCGGCATCGCTGTCGC
CGGCCTGCTCCTCAAGCACGGCCCCAACAGTGAAGTAGCTGATTGTCATCAGCGCATTGACGGCGTCCCC
GGCCGAAAAACCCGCCTCGCAGAGGAAGCGAAGCTGCGCGTCGGCCGTTTCCATCTGCGGTGCGCCCGGT
CGCGTGCCGGCATGGATGCGCGCGCCATCGCGGTAGGCGAGCAGCGCCTGCCTGAAGCTGCGGGCATTCC
CGATCAGAAATGAGCGCCAGTCGTCGTCGGCTCTCGGCACCGAATGCGTATGATTCTCCGCCAGCATGGC
TTCGGCCAGTGCGTCGAGCAGCGCCCGCTTGTTCCTGAAGTGCCAGTAAAGCGCCGGCTGCTGAACCCCC
AACCGTTCCGCCAGTTTGCGTGTCGTCAGACCGTCTACGCCGACCTCGTTCAACAGGTCCAGGGCGGCAC
GGATCACTGTATTCGGCTGCAACTTTGTCATGCTTGACACTTTATCACTGATAAACATAATATGTCCACC
AACTTATCAGTGATAAAGAATCCGCGCGTTCAATCGGACCAGCGGAGGCTGGTCCGGAGGCCAGACGTGA
AACCCAACATACCCCTGATCGTAATTCTGAGCACTGTCGCGCTCGACGCTGTCGGCATCGGCCTGATTAT
GCCGGTGCTGCCGGGCCTCCTGCGCGATCTGGTTCACTCGAACGACGTCACCGCCCACTATGGCATTCTG
CTGGCGCTGTATGCGTTGGTGCAATTTGCCTGCGCACCTGTGCTGGGCGCGCTGTCGGATCGTTTCGGGC
GGCGGCCAATCTTGCTCGTCTCGCTGGCCGGCGCCAGATCTGGGGAACCCTGTGGTTGGCATGCACATAC
AAATGGACGAACGGATAAACCTTTTCACGCCCTTTTAAATATCCGATTATTCTAATAAACGCTCTTTTCT
CTTAGGTTTACCCGCCAATATATCCTGTCAAACACTGATAGTTTAAACTGAAGGCGGGAAACGACAATCT
GATCATGAGCGGAGAATTAAGGGAGTCACGTTATGACCCCCGCCGATGACGCGGGACAAGCCGTTTTACG
TTTGGAACTGACAGAACCGCAACGTTGAAGGAGCCACTCAGCCGCGGGTTTCTGGAGTTTAATGAGCTAA
GCACATACGTCAGAAACCATTATTGCGCGTTCAAAAGTCGCCTAAGGTCACTATCAGCTAGCAAATATTT
CTTGTCAAAAATGCTCCACTGACGTTCCATAAATTCCCCTCGGTATCCAATTAGAGTCTCATATTCACTC
TCAATCCAAATAATCTGCACCGGATCTGGATCGTTTCGCATGATTGAACAAGATGGATTGCACGCAGGTT
CTCCGGCCGCTTGGGTGGAGAGGCTATTCGGCTATGACTGGGCACAACAGACAATCGGCTGCTCTGATGC
CGCCGTGTTCCGGCTGTCAGCGCAGGGGCGCCCGGTTCTTTTTGTCAAGACCGACCTGTCCGGTGCCCTG
AATGAACTGCAGGACGAGGCAGCGCGGCTATCGTGGCTGGCCACGACGGGCGTTCCTTGCGCAGCTGTGC
TCGACGTTGTCACTGAAGCGGGAAGGGACTGGCTGCTATTGGGCGAAGTGCCGGGGCAGGATCTCCTGTC
ATCTCACCTTGCTCCTGCCGAGAAAGTATCCATCATGGCTGATGCAATGCGGCGGCTGCATACGCTTGAT
CCGGCTACCTGCCCATTCGACCACCAAGCGAAACATCGCATCGAGCGAGCACGTACTCGGATGGAAGCCG
GTCTTGTCGATCAGGATGATCTGGACGAAGAGCATCAGGGGCTCGCGCCAGCCGAACTGTTCGCCAGGCT
CAAGGCGCGCATGCCCGACGGCGATGATCTCGTCGTGACCCATGGCGATGCCTGCTTGCCGAATATCATG
GTGGAAAATGGCCGCTTTTCTGGATTCATCGACTGTGGCCGGCTGGGTGTGGCGGACCGCTATCAGGACA
TAGCGTTGGCTACCCGTGATATTGCTGAAGAGCTTGGCGGCGAATGGGCTGACCGCTTCCTCGTGCTTTA
CGGTATCGCCGCTCCCGATTCGCAGCGCATCGCCTTCTATCGCCTTCTTGACGAGTTCTTCTGAGCGGGA
CTCTGGGGTTCGAAATGACCGACCAAGCGACGCCCAACCTGCCATCACGAGATTTCGATTCCACCGCCGC
CTTCTATGAAAGGTTGGGCTTCGGAATCGTTTTCCGGGACGCCGGCTGGATGATCCTCCAGCGCGGGGAT
CTCATGCTGGAGTTCTTCGCCCACGGGATCTCTGCGGAACAGGCGGTCGAAGGTGCCGATATCATTACGA
CAGCAACGGCCGACAAGCACAACGCCACGATCCTGAGCGACAATATGATCGGGCCCGGCGTCCACATCAA
CGGCGTCGGCGGCGACTGCCCAGGCAAGACCGAGATGCACCGCGATATCTTGCTGCGTTCGGATATTTTC
GTGGAGTTCCCGCCACAGACCCGGATGATCCCCGATCGTTCAAACATTTGGCAATAAAGTTTCTTAAGAT
TGAATCCTGTTGCCGGTCTTGCGATGATTATCATATAATTTCTGTTGAATTACGTTAAGCATGTAATAAT
TAACATGTAATGCATGACGTTATTTATGAGATGGGTTTTTATGATTAGAGTCCCGCAATTATACATTTAA
TACGCGATAGAAAACAAAATATAGCGCGCAAACTAGGATAAATTATCGCGCGCGGTGTCATCTATGTTAC
TAGATCGGGCCTCCTGTC
[82 nt withheld, positions 15271-15352]
GCTCTGAGGGA
[161 nt withheld, positions 15364-15524]
T
[41 nt withheld, positions 15526-15566]
T
[62 nt withheld, positions 15568-15629]
A
[35 nt withheld, positions 15631-15665]
CCTCCCTCAATCGGTTGAATGTCGCCCTTTTGTCTTTGGCCCAATACGCAAACCGCCTCTCCCCGCGCGT
TGGCCGATTCATTAATGCAGCTGGCACGACAGGTTTCCCGACTGGAAAGCGGGCAGTGAGCGCAACGCAA
TTAATGTGAGTTAGCTCACTCATTAGGCACCCCAGGCTTTACACTTTATGCTTCCGGCTCGTATGTTGTG
TGGAATTGTGAGCGGATAACAATTTCACACAGGAAACAGCTATGACCATGATTACGCCAAGCTTCCTAGG
ATCCCCGATCTAGTAACATAGATGACACCGCGCGCGATAATTTATCCTAGTTTGCGCGCTATATTTTGTT
TTCTATCGCGTATTAAATGTATAATTGCGGGACTCTAATCATAAAAACCCATCTCATAAATAACGTCATG
CATTACATGTTAATTATTACATGCTTAACGTAATTCAACAGAAATTATATGATAATCATCGCAAGACCGG
CAACAGGATTCAATCTTAAGAAACTTTATTGCCAAATGTTTGAACGATCGGGAATTGGATCCGGTACCGA
GCTCGGATCCACTAGTAACGGCCGCCAGTGTGCTGGAATTCGCCCTTGGATCCACCACTTTGTACAAGAA
AGCTGGGTCGGCGCGCCCACCCTTTCAAACCTTTCTCTTCTTCTTAGGCACTGCTTGCTTCAAAACCTTA
TCAAAGTGACCATCCATCCTGGCTCTTATAGCCTCTGCTAACTGTTCATACCTTGATCTCAATGGTGAAC
CTGGCCTGTAGACCAATCCAATGGTCCTTCTTGGCTCTGGTTTAATGCATGGAAGATAAACTACACCATC
CCTCTTCCTCTCTGGTGGCACGGCAAGTGCTGGTAACAAAGTTATTCCACTTCCAACGGCTACCATGTTC
CTCAAGGTTTCTAGTGATGTAGCCCTGAAGTGAGTATCCTCGTCAGCACCGGCTTCGAAGCAAAATCCGG
TTCCGTTGTACTCTAGCTTGTGTCCAAGAATATTTCCGTCCTCTTTGAATCCGATACCTTTAAGCTCTAT
TCTATTCACCAAAGTATCTCCCTCAAACTTCACTTCTGCCCTAGTTTTATAATTACCGTCGTCTTTGAAG
AATATAGTCCTCTCTTGCACATATCCCTCAGGCATAGCACTCTTGAAGAAGTCATGTTGCTTCATATGGT
CAGGATATCTTGCGAAGCACTTTAAACCGTAACCTAAGGTTGTTACTAATGTTGGCCATGGGACAGGAAG
TTTTCCAGTTGTACAGATTAATTTCAATGTTAGTTTTCCGTAGGTTGCGTCACCCTCACCTTCTCCGGAG
ACTGAAAATTTGTGACCGTTCACGTCACCATCAAGTTCTACTAATATTGGGACAACTCCTGTGAACAACT
CTTCTCCCTTGGAACCTGTACCTCCACTACCTCCGTCTACATTGTATAGCTCATCCATACCAAGAGTAAT
ACCGGCAGCGGTTACGAACTCAAGCAACACCATGTGATCCCTTTTCTCATTTGGGTCTTTGGATAGGACA
GACTGAAAAGATAGGTAGTGGTTATCTGGAAGTAAAACAGGTCCGTCACCGATTGGGGTGTTCTGTTGAT
AATGGTCTGCTAGTTGTACGGAACCATCTTCCACGTTATGTCTAATTTTGAAGTTGGCCTTTATACCATT
CTTCTGTTTGTCGGCCATGATATAGACGTTATCTGAATTGTAACCGGCGGACATAGCTTGATCCCTCAAG
CAGTGTCCATCCTCAAGCATTAGAAGTTTCTCACCGGCCAAATCTGCCATTGGAACGCATTCTCTATTGG
CCCATGGGTGATCTTCATAGATTGCTAAAAGCATAGGTTCATCGAAAAGAGGCACTTCTATGAATGCCTC
GGATTCCTTTACCAAAGCTAGTATGACACAATCAAGTTTACCACTATCTAACTGGGCCAATAGTTGATGA
GTCTGTGCCTCGTGAAGGTACATTTCAAGTTTAGGGAAAGTTTGGTGTAGCATTGGGATAATGTGAGGAA
GTAAGTAAGGTCCAACTGTTGGGATTAGACCGATATGCAATGGTCCTGACATAGTCTCACCCTGTTGAGA
AGCCATTTCAACCTTTCTCTTCTTCTTAGGCATGGTGAAGGGGGCGGCCGCGGAGCCTGCTTTTTTGTAC
AAACTTGTTCTAGAAGGATTGGTTGAGTATCTGATGATCCTTCAAATGGGAATGAATGCCTTCTTATATA
GAGGGAATTCTTTTGTGGTCGTCACTGCGTTCGTCATACGCATTAGTGAGTGGGCTGTCAGGACAGCTCT
TTTCCACGTTATTTTGTTCCCCACTTGTACTAGAGGAATCTGCTTTATCTTTGCAATAAAGGCAAAGATG
CTTTTGGTAGGTGCGCCTAACAATTCTGCACCATTCCTTTTTTGTCTGGTCCCCACAAGCCAGCTGCTCG
ATGTTGACAAGATTACTTTCAAAGATGCCCACTAACTTTAAGTCTTCGGTGGATGTCTTTTTCTGAAACT
TACTGACCATGATGCATGTGCTGGAACAGTAGTTTACTTTGATTGAAGATTCTTCATTGATCTCCTGTAG
CTTTTGGCTAATGGTTTGGAGACTCTGTACCCTGACCTTGTTGAGGCTTTGGACTGAGAATTCTTCCTTA
CAAACCTTTGAGGATGGGAGTTCCTTCTTGGTTTTGGCGATACCAATTTGAATAAAGTGATATGGCTCGT
ACCTTGTTGATTGAACCCAATCTGGAATGCTGCTAAATCCTGAGCTCAAGCTTGCATGCCTGCAGGTCCC
CAGATTAGCCTTTTCAATTTCAGAAAGAATGCTAACCCACAGATGGTTAGAGAGGCTTACGCAGCAGGTC
TCATCAAGACGATCTACCCGAGCAATAATCTCCAGGAAATCAAATACCTTCCCAAGAAGGTTAAAGATGC
AGTCAAAAGATTCAGGACTAACTGCATCAAGAACACAGAGAAAGATATATTTCTCAAGATCAGAAGTACT
ATTCCAGTATGGACGATTCAAGGCTTGCTTCACAAACCAAGGCAAGTAATAGAGATTGGAGTCTCTAAAA
AGGTAGTTCCCACTGAATCAAAGGCCATGGAGTCAAAGATTCAAATAGAGGACCTAACAGAACTCGCCGT
AAAGACTGGCGAACAGTTCATACAGAGTCTCTTACGACTCAATGACAAGAAGAAAATCTTCGTCAACATG
GTGGAGCACGACACACTTGTCTACTCCAAAAATATCAAAGATACAGTCTCAGAAGACCAAAGGGCAATTG
AGACTTTTCAACAAAGGGTAATATCCGGAAACCTCCTCGGATTCCATTGCCCAGCTATCTGTCACTTTAT
TGTGAAGATAGTGGAAAAGGAAGGTGGCTCCTACAAATGCCATCATTGCGATAAAGGAAAGGCCATCGTT
GAAGATGCCTCTGCCGACAGTGGTCCCAAAGATGGACCCCCACCCACGAGGAGCATCGTGGAAAAAGAAG
ACGTTCCAACCACGTCTTCAAAGCAAGTGGATTGATGTGATATCTCCACTGACGTAAGGGATGACGCACA
ATCCCACTATCCTTCGCAAGACCCTTCCTC
Features (pLannotate 1.2.2; 44 found; start..end, strand, type, name):
     56..80      +  protein_bind   attB1: mutant version of attB; recombination site for the Gateway® BP reaction BP Clonase™
    101..1216    +  CDS            APXS: APXS_ARATH - Experimental evidence at protein level: Swiss-Prot protein existence level 1. Plays a key role in hydrogen peroxide removal. From Arabidopsis thaliana (Mouse-ear cress).
   1236..1260    -  protein_bind   attB2: mutant version of attB; recombination site for the Gateway® BP reaction BP Clonase™
   1292..1544    +  terminator     NOS terminator: nopaline synthase terminator and poly(A) signal
   1973..2225    -  terminator     NOS terminator: nopaline synthase terminator and poly(A) signal
   2249..2677    -  CDS            nos (fragment): DHNO_AGRT7 - Protein inferred from homology: Swiss-Prot protein existence level 3. From Agrobacterium tumefaciens (strain T37).
   2693..3718    -  CDS            HygR: aminoglycoside phosphotransferase from E. coli; aph(4)-Ia; confers resistance to hygromycin
   3728..4072    -  promoter       CaMV 35S promoter: strong constitutive promoter from cauliflower mosaic virus
   3729..3775    -  promoter       minimal CaMV 35S promoter: minimal 35S promoter from cauliflower mosaic virus
   4210..4365    +  CDS            lacZα (fragment) (sequence partly withheld): LacZα fragment of β-galactosidase; lacZ fragment
   4363..4663    +  rep_origin     M13 ori (fragment) (sequence partly withheld): M13 bacteriophage origin of replication; arrow indicates direction of (+) strand synthesis
   4664..4794    +  CDS            lacI (fragment): lac repressor; lacI; The lac repressor binds to the lac operator to inhibit transcription in E. coli. This inhibition can be relieved by adding lactose or isopropyl-β-D-thiogalactopyranoside (IPTG).
   4848..4872    -  misc_feature   LB T-DNA repeat: left border repeat from nopaline C58 T-DNA
   6381..6444    -  CDS            TetR (fragment): tetracycline resistance regulatory protein; tetR
   6468..7616    -  CDS            trfA: trans-acting replication protein that binds to and activates oriV
   7915..8709    -  CDS            KanR: aminoglycoside phosphotransferase; aphA-3; confers resistance to kanamycin
   8901..9668    +  mobile_element IS1: prokaryotic transposable element IS1
   9677..9826    -  CDS            satA (fragment): STA_BACSU - Also known as yyaR. Experimental evidence at protein level: Swiss-Prot protein existence level 1. Involved in resistance to streptothricin, a broad-spectrum antibiotic produced by streptomycetes. Detoxifies streptothricin via acetylation of the beta amino group of the first beta-lysyl moiety of streptothricin. From Bacillus subtilis (strain 168).
   9825..10019   -  CDS            satA (fragment): STA_BACSU - Also known as yyaR. Experimental evidence at protein level: Swiss-Prot protein existence level 1. Involved in resistance to streptothricin, a broad-spectrum antibiotic produced by streptomycetes. Detoxifies streptothricin via acetylation of the beta amino group of the first beta-lysyl moiety of streptothricin. From Bacillus subtilis (strain 168).
  10022..10297   -  CDS            klaC (fragment): KLAC_ECOLX - Also known as telB. Protein predicted: Swiss-Prot protein existence level 4. Belongs to the kla operon, which is associated with cryptic tellurite resistance, and IncW plasmid fertility inhibition. From Escherichia coli.
  10361..10992   -  rep_origin     oriV: incP origin of replication
  11129..11500   -  CDS            traJ: oriT-recognizing protein; traJ
  11533..11642   -  oriT           oriT: incP origin of transfer
  11774..11964   +  rep_origin     ori (fragment): high-copy-number ColE1/pMB1/pBR322/pUC origin of replication
  12323..12973   -  CDS            TetR: tetracycline resistance regulatory protein; tetR
  13079..13328   +  CDS            TcR (fragment): tetracycline efflux protein; tetA; confers resistance to tetracycline
  13438..13462   -  misc_feature   RB T-DNA repeat: right border repeat from nopaline C58 T-DNA
  13618..13801   +  promoter       NOS promoter: nopaline synthase promoter NOS promoter
  13822..14616   +  CDS            NeoR/KanR: aminoglycoside phosphotransferase from Tn5; aph(3')-II (or nptII); confers resistance to neomycin, kanamycin, and G418 (Geneticin®)
  14637..14786   +  CDS            ble (fragment): BLE_KLEPN - Experimental evidence at protein level: Swiss-Prot protein existence level 1. Binding protein with a strong affinity to the bleomycin family of antibiotics. Binds to CL990; an antimitotic-antibiotic compound. From Klebsiella pneumoniae.
  14793..14999   +  CDS            ocd (fragment): OCD_AGRFC - Experimental evidence at protein level: Swiss-Prot protein existence level 1. Catalyzes the conversion of L-ornithine into L-proline with release of ammonia. Is involved in the utilization of nopaline, a catabolic pathway that proceeds through L-arginine and L-ornithine to L-proline. Nopaline is a predominant opine in plant cells transformed with Ti plasmid pTiC58. From Agrobacterium fabrum (strain C58 / ATCC 33970) (Agrobacterium tumefaciens (strain C58)).
  15006..15258   +  terminator     NOS terminator: nopaline synthase terminator and poly(A) signal
  15262..15705   +  CDS            M13 gene III (fragment) (sequence partly withheld): pIII; III; minor coat protein
  15704..15794   +  CDS            lacI (fragment): lac repressor; lacI; The lac repressor binds to the lac operator to inhibit transcription in E. coli. This inhibition can be relieved by adding lactose or isopropyl-β-D-thiogalactopyranoside (IPTG).
  15807..15828   +  protein_bind   CAP binding site: CAP binding activates transcription in the presence of cAMP. E. coli catabolite activator protein
  15843..15873   +  promoter       lac promoter: promoter for the E. coli lac operon
  15877..15899   +  protein_bind   lac operator (fragment): The lac repressor binds to the lac operator to inhibit transcription in E. coli. This inhibition can be relieved by adding lactose or isopropyl-β-D-thiogalactopyranoside (IPTG). lac repressor encoded by lacI
  15952..16204   -  terminator     NOS terminator: nopaline synthase terminator and poly(A) signal
  16279..16303   +  protein_bind   attB2: mutant version of attB; recombination site for the Gateway® BP reaction BP Clonase™
  16650..17378   -  CDS            cEGFP: cEGFP is a basic (constitutively fluorescent) green fluorescent protein published in 2008, derived from Aequorea victoria.
  17819..17843   -  protein_bind   attB1: mutant version of attB; recombination site for the Gateway® BP reaction BP Clonase™
  17902..18432   -  CDS            IBMP_FMVD (fragment): Protein inferred from homology: Swiss-Prot protein existence level 3. Enhances the translation of downstream ORFs on polycistronic mRNAs derived from figwort mosaic virus. From Figwort mosaic virus (strain DxS) (FMV).
  18443..18463   -  misc_feature   MCS (fragment): pUC18/19 multiple cloning site
  18954..30      +  promoter       CaMV 35S promoter (across the origin): strong constitutive promoter from cauliflower mosaic virus
