[The description below was written by a language model from this plasmid's Addgene catalogue record and pLannotate feature annotations shown in this document.]
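Description:
pGem-nHyPer:sAPX is a large (about 19 kb) plant expression binary vector built on pGemini, an in-house bidirectional derivative of the Gateway binary vector pGWB2. The backbone carries the broad-host-range incP replication system (oriV with trfA), an oriT/traJ transfer region and a bacterial kanamycin resistance gene, consistent with propagation in E. coli and use with Agrobacterium. Nopaline-type left and right T-DNA border repeats delimit the transferred region. This region includes two plant selectable markers: a NOS promoter-driven NeoR/KanR (nptII) cassette and a CaMV 35S-driven hygromycin resistance cassette, each with a NOS terminator.

The payload consists of two divergently oriented expression units driven by back-to-back constitutive promoters. In the annotated sequence, the CaMV 35S promoter reads into an attB1/attB2-flanked coding sequence for Arabidopsis stromal ascorbate peroxidase (sAPX, At4g08390), a chloroplast hydrogen peroxide-scavenging enzyme. On the opposite strand, a figwort mosaic virus-derived region, corresponding to the FMV promoter, precedes a second attB-flanked insert. That insert contains a GFP-like fluorescent protein sequence, which fits nHyPer, the genetically encoded H2O2 sensor HyPer2, recorded as carrying SV40 nuclear localisation signals at both termini. Both units end in NOS terminators.

The catalogue purpose line refers to "stromal HyPer2", whereas the construct name and the insert fields describe a nuclear-targeted sensor; the feature table does not resolve targeting sequences. Taking the insert fields at face value, the plasmid co-expresses a nuclear H2O2 reporter with a stromal peroxide scavenger. Such a design would test whether chloroplast-derived H2O2 reaches the nucleus, as in the associated study of high-light signalling.
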