Addgene plasmid #84735: pGem-nHyPer:sAPX
Purpose: Simultaneous expresion of stromal HyPer2 and stromal Ascorbate peroxidase (APX) in plant cells
Depositing lab: Philip Mullineaux. Depositing organization: University of Essex. Publication: Photosynthesis-dependent H2O2 transfer from chloroplasts to nuclei provides a high-light signalling mechanism. Exposito-Rodriguez M, Laissue PP, Yvon-Durocher G, Smirnoff N, Mullineaux PM. Nat Commun. 2017 Jun 29;8(1):49. doi: 10.1038/s41467-017-00074-w. PubMed 28663550.
Backbone
  Vector backbone: pGemini (Dr. Andrew Simkin)
  Backbone manufacturer: pGWB2
  Backbone size w/o insert (bp): 16636
  Total vector size (bp): 19435
  Modifications to backbone: bi-directional vector built in house where the expression of two transgenes is driven by back-to-back CaMV35s and Figwort Mosaic Virus (FMV) constitutive promoters.
  Vector type: Plant Expression
  Selectable markers: Hygromycin ; Kanamycin
Growth in bacteria
  Bacterial resistance: Kanamycin, 50 μg/mL
  Growth temperature: 37°C
  Growth strain: NEB Stable
  Copy number: Unknown
Gene/Insert 1
  Gene/Insert name: sAPX (alt name: Arabidopsis stromal ascorbate peroxidase (At4g08390))
  Species: A. thaliana (mustard weed)
  Entrez Gene: SAPX (a.k.a. AT4G08390, STROMAL ASCORBATE PEROXIDASE, T28D5.80, T28D5_80, stromal ascorbate peroxidase)
  Promoter: FMV/35S
  Cloning method: Gateway Cloning
  Sequencing primers: 5′ pFMV34S atcgagcagcagctggcttgtgg/pCaM35S catcgttgaagatgcctctgc
Gene/Insert 2
  Gene/Insert name: nHyper (HyPer2 targeted to nucleus)
  Promoter: FMV/35S
  Tag / fusion protein: nuclear localization signals from the coding sequence of Simian Virus 40 (SV40) (N terminal on insert); nuclear localisation signals from the coding sequence of Simian Virus 40 (SV40) (C terminal on insert)
  Cloning method: Gateway Cloning
  Sequencing primers: 5′ pFMV34S atcgagcagcagctggcttgtgg/pCaM35S catcgttgaagatgcctctgc
Terms and licenses: Academic/Nonprofit Terms; Industry Terms: Not Available to Industry
How to cite: pGem-nHyPer:sAPX was a gift from Philip Mullineaux (Addgene plasmid # 84735 ; http://n2t.net/addgene:84735 ; RRID:Addgene_84735)
